Addgene plasmid #21032: PBX2-pSP64
Depositing lab: Corey Largman. Depositing organization: San Francisco VA Health Care System.
Backbone
  Vector backbone: pSP64
  Backbone manufacturer: Promega
  Backbone size w/o insert (bp): 3000
  Vector type: in vitro TNT
Growth in bacteria
  Bacterial resistance: Ampicillin, 100 μg/mL
  Growth temperature: 37°C
  Growth strain: DH5alpha
  Copy number: Unknown
Gene/Insert
  Gene/Insert name: PBX2
  Species: H. sapiens (human)
  Insert size (bp): 1500
  Entrez Gene: PBX2 (a.k.a. G17, HOX12, PBX2MHC)
  Cloning method: Restriction Enzyme; 5′ cloning site HindIII (not destroyed); 3′ cloning site EcoRI (not destroyed)
  Sequencing primers: 5′ SP6; 3′ M13_rev
Resource information
  A portion of this plasmid was derived from a plasmid made by: Mike Cleary, Stanford U
Terms and licenses: Academic/Nonprofit Terms; Industry Terms: Not Available to Industry
How to cite: PBX2-pSP64 was a gift from Corey Largman (Addgene plasmid # 21032 ; http://n2t.net/addgene:21032 ; RRID:Addgene_21032)
