[The description below was written by a language model from this plasmid's Addgene catalogue record.]
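Description:
PBX2-pSP64 is a bacterial plasmid built for in vitro transcription and coupled transcription/translation (TNT) of human PBX2. The backbone is pSP64, a commercially supplied cloning vector of about 3 kb. It is propagated in standard E. coli cloning strains under ampicillin selection. The record lists copy number as unknown and includes no feature table, so the origin of replication and other backbone elements are not itemised. The vector type and the use of an SP6 primer for 5′ sequencing fit the defining feature of the pSP64 series, a bacteriophage SP6 RNA polymerase promoter placed upstream of the polylinker so that a cloned insert can be transcribed into RNA in a cell-free reaction.

The insert is roughly 1.5 kb of human PBX2 (also known as G17, HOX12 or PBX2MHC). This gene encodes a member of the PBX family of TALE-class homeodomain transcription factors, which are best known as DNA-binding cofactors of HOX proteins. The fragment was cloned by restriction digestion between HindIII at the 5′ end and EcoRI at the 3′ end. Both sites remain intact, so the insert can be excised or subcloned. The record mentions no epitope tags, fusions, reporters or mutations, and it notes that part of the plasmid derives from a construct made in another laboratory.

The plasmid has no eukaryotic promoter or selection marker listed, so it is not designed for expression in cells. Its apparent use is to generate PBX2 RNA or protein in cell-free systems such as reticulocyte lysate. Such material is typically used in DNA-binding or protein interaction assays, although the record does not state a specific application.
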