>Addgene plasmid #21032 | PBX2-pSP64 | addgene partial sequence | sequence record 26836 | 21032 with SP6
TCTATGGACGACGGCTACTGGGGCCGCCCCCTCCAGGCGGGGGCCGGGGGGGCCTGGGATTGGTGAGTGG
GGAGCCTGGGGGCCCTGGCGAGCCTCCCGGTGGCGGAGACCCCGGTGGGGGTAGCGGGGGGGTCCCGGGA
GGCCGAGGGAAGCAAGACATCGGGGACATTCTGCAGCAGATAATGACCATCACCGACCAGAGCCTGGACG
AGGCCCAGGCCAAGAAACACGCCCTAAACTGCCACCGAATGAAGCCTGCTCTCTTTAGCGTCCTGTGTGA
AATCAAGGAGAAAACTGGCCTCAGCATTCGGAGCTCCCAGGAGGAGGAGCCGGTGGACCCACAGCTGATG
CGCTTGGACAACATGCTTCTGGCAGAGGGTGTGGCTGGGCCCGAGAAAGGGGGCGGCTCAGCAGCAGCAG
CTGCAGCCGCTGCAGCCTCTGGTGGTGGTGTGTCCCCTGACAACTCCATCGAACACTCGGACTATCGCAG
CAAACTTGCCCAGATCCGTCACATATACCACTCGGAGCTGGAGAAGTATGAGCAGGCATGTAATGAGTTC
ACGACCCATGTCATGAACCTGCTGAGGGAGCAGAGCCGCACCAGGCCCGTGGCCCCCAAAGAGATGGAAC
GCATGGTGAGCATCATCCATCGAAAGTTCAGCGCCATCCAGATGCAGCTGAAGCAGAGCACCTGCGAGGC
TGTGATGATCCTGCGCTCCCGTTTCCTGGATGCCAGACGAAAGCGCCGTAACTTCAGCAAACAGGCCACT
GAGGTCCTAAATGAGTATTTCTACTCCCACCTGANNNNCCCATATCCTAGTNGAGGGAGGCCAAGGN
